Addgene plasmid #45591: pQuantFLAG-hygro-kana
Purpose: (Empty Backbone)
Depositing lab: Andrzej Dziembowski. Depositing organization: Polish Academy of Sciences, Institute of Biochemistry and Biophysics. Publication: A new strategy for gene targeting and functional proteomics using the DT40 cell line. Orlowska KP, Klosowska K, Szczesny RJ, Cysewski D, Krawczyk PS, Dziembowski A. Nucleic Acids Res. 2013 Sep;41(17):e167. doi: 10.1093/nar/gkt650. Epub 2013 Jul 27. PubMed 23892402.
Backbone
  Vector backbone: pET28
  Backbone manufacturer: Novagen
  Vector type: Cre/Lox ; DT40 cell line targeting
  Selectable markers: Hygromycin
  Tag / fusion protein: Quant-FLAG tag (C terminal on backbone)
Growth in bacteria
  Bacterial resistance: Kanamycin, 50 μg/mL
  Growth temperature: 37°C
  Growth strain: DH5alpha
  Copy number: High Copy
Gene/Insert
  Cloning method: Ligation Independent Cloning
  Sequencing primers: 5′ GGGACTTTCCACACCTGG; 3′ GGGTTTTGTTTCATCACAGGG
Terms and licenses: Academic/Nonprofit Terms; Industry Terms: Not Available to Industry
How to cite: pQuantFLAG-hygro-kana was a gift from Andrzej Dziembowski (Addgene plasmid # 45591 ; http://n2t.net/addgene:45591 ; RRID:Addgene_45591)
