[The description below was written by a language model from this plasmid's Addgene catalogue record and pLannotate feature annotations shown in this document.]
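Description:
pQuantFLAG-hygro-kana is an empty backbone for building gene-targeting constructs for the chicken DT40 B-cell line, a system favoured for its efficient homologous recombination. It is recorded as derived from pET28 and is a compact 4.3 kb plasmid that replicates in E. coli from a high-copy ColE1/pUC-type origin under kanamycin selection (aph(3')-Ia). No insert is present. Sequences of interest, presumably the homology arms for a chosen locus, are added by ligation-independent cloning, although the record does not map the cloning sites.

The functional core has two parts. The first is a Quant-FLAG tag, listed as a C-terminal fusion on the backbone. The annotation detects only a short match to a FLAG epitope here, and the record does not explain the "Quant" portion. Given the associated functional proteomics work, the tag is probably meant for affinity capture and quantification of endogenously tagged proteins. The second part is a vertebrate selection cassette, placed on the opposite strand. It consists of an SV40 enhancer/early promoter fragment, the hygromycin phosphotransferase gene and an SV40 polyadenylation signal, with a small ble-like remnant between the gene and the poly(A) signal.

A lox71 site lies just after the tag and a lox66 site just beyond the SV40 promoter. In the circular map these sites bracket the bacterial origin, the kanamycin gene and the hygromycin cassette. Cre recombination between these left- and right-element mutant sites can therefore excise the marker after targeted clones are selected. It leaves a doubly mutated lox site that recombines poorly, which should allow further rounds of targeting. Short AmpR promoter, lac promoter and lac operator matches appear to be cloning remnants.
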