Features (pLannotate 1.2.2; 12 found; start..end, strand, type, name):
     62..87      +  CDS            3xFLAG (fragment): three tandem FLAG® epitope tags
    105..138     +  protein_bind   lox71: Left element (LE) mutant of loxP (Araki et al., 2010). Cre-mediated recombination occurs in the 8-bp core sequence (GCATACAT). Cre recombinase
    944..1532    -  rep_origin     ori: high-copy-number ColE1/pMB1/pBR322/pUC origin of replication
   1654..2469    +  CDS            KanR: aminoglycoside phosphotransferase; aph(3')-Ia; confers resistance to kanamycin in bacteria or G418 (Geneticin®) in eukaryotes
   2486..2504    -  promoter       AmpR promoter (fragment): bla
   2514..2538    +  promoter       lac promoter (fragment): promoter for the E. coli lac operon
   2546..2562    +  protein_bind   lac operator: The lac repressor binds to the lac operator to inhibit transcription in E. coli. This inhibition can be relieved by adding lactose or isopropyl-β-D-thiogalactopyranoside (IPTG). lac repressor encoded by lacI
   2635..2756    -  polyA_signal   SV40 poly(A) signal: SV40 polyadenylation signal
   2751..2876    -  CDS            ble (fragment): BLE_KLEPN - Experimental evidence at protein level: Swiss-Prot protein existence level 1. Binding protein with a strong affinity to the bleomycin family of antibiotics. Binds to CL990; an antimitotic-antibiotic compound. From Klebsiella pneumoniae.
   2886..3911    -  CDS            HygR: aminoglycoside phosphotransferase from E. coli; aph(4)-Ia; confers resistance to hygromycin
   3960..4253    -  promoter       SV40 promoter (fragment): SV40 enhancer and early promoter
   4256..4289    +  protein_bind   lox66: Right element (RE) mutant of loxP (Araki et al., 2010). Cre-mediated recombination occurs in the 8-bp core sequence (GCATACAT). Cre recombinase
>Addgene plasmid #45591 | pQuantFLAG-hygro-kana | depositor full sequence | sequence record 64412 | pQuantFLAG-hygro-kana sequence 4298 bps
AAGCTTGCCGCCGATATCACCAGCCTGTACAAGGGCGAGAATTTGTATTTTCAGGGTGAGCTCGATTACA
AGGATGACGACGATAAGTAGACTAGTGGATCCCCTACCGTTCGTATAGCATACATTATACGAAGTTATTG
ATCAACCGGACTGTTACCAACACCCACACCCCTGTGATGAAACAAAACCCATAAATGCGCATAAAACAAG
ACGAGATTGGCATGGCTTTATTTGTTTTTTCTTTTGGCGCTTGACTCAGGATTAAAAAACTGGAATGGTG
AAGGTGTCAGCAGCAGTCTTAAAATGAAACATGTTGGAGCGAACGCCCCCAAAGTTCTACAATGCATCTG
AGGACTTTGATTGTACATTTGTTTCTTTTTTAATAGTCATTCCAAATATTGTTATAATGCATTGTTACAG
GAAGTTACTCGCCTCTGTGAAGGCAACAGCCCAGCTGGGAGGAGCCGGTACCAATTACTGGTGTTAGATG
ATAATTGCTTGTCTGTAAATTATGTAACCCAACAAGTGTCTTTTTGTATCTTCCGCCTTAAAAACAAAAC
ACACTTGATCCTTTTTGGTTTGTCAAGCAAGCGGGCTGTGTTCCCCAGTGATAGATGTGAATGAAGGCTT
TACAGTCCCCCACAGTCTAGGAGTAAAGTGCCAGTATGTGGGGGAGGGAGGGGCTACCTGTACACTGACT
TAAGACCAGTTCAAATAAAAGTGCACACAATAGAGGCTTGACTGGTGTTCCCAGGGGGCGCTCTTCCGCT
TCCTCGCTCACTGACTCGCTGCGCTCGGTCGTTCGGCTGCGGCGAGCGGTATCAGCTCACTCAAAGGCGG
TAATACGGTTATCCACAGAATCAGGGGATAACGCAGGAAAGAACATGTGAGCAAAAGGCCAGCAAAAGGC
CAGGAACCGTAAAAAGGCCGCGTTGCTGGCGTTTTTCCATAGGCTCCGCCCCCCTGACGAGCATCACAAA
AATCGACGCTCAAGTCAGAGGTGGCGAAACCCGACAGGACTATAAAGATACCAGGCGTTTCCCCCTGGAA
GCTCCCTCGTGCGCTCTCCTGTTCCGACCCTGCCGCTTACCGGATACCTGTCCGCCTTTCTCCCTTCGGG
AAGCGTGGCGCTTTCTCATAGCTCACGCTGTAGGTATCTCAGTTCGGTGTAGGTCGTTCGCTCCAAGCTG
GGCTGTGTGCACGAACCCCCCGTTCAGCCCGACCGCTGCGCCTTATCCGGTAACTATCGTCTTGAGTCCA
ACCCGGTAAGACACGACTTATCGCCACTGGCAGCAGCCACTGGTAACAGGATTAGCAGAGCGAGGTATGT
AGGCGGTGCTACAGAGTTCTTGAAGTGGTGGCCTAACTACGGCTACACTAGAAGGACAGTATTTGGTATC
TGCGCTCTGCTGAAGCCAGTTACCTTCGGAAAAAGAGTTGGTAGCTCTTGATCCGGCAAACAAACCACCG
CTGGTAGCGGTGGTTTTTTTGTTTGCAAGCAGCAGATTACGCGCAGAAAAAAAGGATCTCAAGAAGATCC
TTTGATCTTTTCTACGGGGTCTGACGCTCAGTGGAACGAAAACTCACGTTAAGGGATTTTGGTCATGAAC
AATAAAACTGTCTGCTTACATAAACAGTAATACAAGGGGTGTTATGAGCCATATTCAACGGGAAACGTCT
TGCTCTAGGCCGCGATTAAATTCCAACATGGATGCTGATTTATATGGGTATAAATGGGCTCGCGATAATG
TCGGGCAATCAGGTGCGACAATCTATCGATTGTATGGGAAGCCCGATGCGCCAGAGTTGTTTCTGAAACA
TGGCAAAGGTAGCGTTGCCAATGATGTTACAGATGAGATGGTCAGACTAAACTGGCTGACGGAATTTATG
CCTCTTCCGACCATCAAGCATTTTATCCGTACTCCTGATGATGCATGGTTACTCACCACTGCGATCCCCG
GGAAAACAGCATTCCAGGTATTAGAAGAATATCCTGATTCAGGTGAAAATATTGTTGATGCGCTGGCAGT
GTTCCTGCGCCGGTTGCATTCGATTCCTGTTTGTAATTGTCCTTTTAACAGCGATCGCGTATTTCGTCTC
GCTCAGGCGCAATCACGAATGAATAACGGTTTGGTTGATGCGAGTGATTTTGATGACGAGCGTAATGGCT
GGCCTGTTGAACAAGTCTGGAAAGAAATGCATAAACTTTTGCCATTCTCACCGGATTCAGTCGTCACTCA
TGGTGATTTCTCACTTGATAACCTTATTTTTGACGAGGGGAAATTAATAGGTTGTATTGATGTTGGACGA
GTCGGAATCGCAGACCGATACCAGGATCTTGCCATCCTATGGAACTGCCTCGGTGAGTTTTCTCCTTCAT
TACAGAAACGGCTTTTTCAAAAATATGGTATTGATAATCCTGATATGAATAAATTGCAGTTTCATTTGAT
GCTCGATGAGTTTTTCTAAGAATTAATTCATGAGGCTCTTCCTTTTTCAATATTCAGGCTTACCTTTATG
CTTCCGGCTCGTATGTTGTGTGGAATTGTGAGCGGATAACAATTTCACACAGGAAACAGCTATGACCATG
ATTACGCCAAGCTCTAGCTAGAGGTCGACGGTATACAGACATGATAAGATACATTGATGAGTTTGGACAA
ACCACAACTAGAATGCAGTGAAAAAAATGCTTTATTTGTGAAATTTGTGATGCTATTGCTTTATTTGTAA
CCATTATAAGCTGCAATAAACAAGTTGGGGTGGGCGAAGAACTCCAGCATGAGATCCCCGCGCTGGAGGA
TCATCCAGCCGGCGTCCCGGAAAACGATTCCGAAGCCCAACCTTTCATAGAAGGCGGCGGTGGAATCGAA
ATCTCGTAGCACGTGCTATTCCTTTGCCCTCGGACGAGTGCTGGGGCGTCGGTTTCCACTATCGGCGAGT
ACTTCTACACAGCCATCGGTCCAGACGGCCGCGCTTCTGCGGGCGATTTGTGTACGCCCGACAGTCCCGG
CTCCGGATCGGACGATTGCGTCGCATCGACCCTGCGCCCAAGCTGCATCATCGAAATTGCCGTCAACCAA
GCTCTGATAGAGTTGGTCAAGACCAATGCGGAGCATATACGCCCGGAGCCGCGGCGATCCTGCAAGCTCC
GGATGCCTCCGCTCGAAGTAGCGCGTCTGCTGCTCCATACAAGCCAACCACGGCCTCCAGAAGAAGATGT
TGGCGACCTCGTATTGGGAATCCCCGAACATCGCCTCGCTCCAGTCAATGACCGCTGTTATGCGGCCATT
GTCCGTCAGGACATTGTTGGAGCCGAAATCCGCGTGCACGAGGTGCCGGACTTCGGGGCAGTCCTCGGCC
CAAAGCATCAGCTCATCGAGAGCCTGCGCGACGGACGCACTGACGGTGTCGTCCATCACAGTTTGCCAGT
GATACACATGGGGATCAGCAATCGCGCATATGAAATCACGCCATGTAGTGTATTGACCGATTCCTTGCGG
TCCGAATGGGCCGAACCCGCTCGTCTGGCTAAGATCGGCCGCAGCGATCGCATCCATGGCCTCCGCGACC
GGCTGCAGAACAGCGGGCAGTTCGGTTTCAGGCAGGTCTTGCAACGTGACACCCTGTGCACGGCGGGAGA
TGCAATAGGTCAGGCTCTCGCTGAATTCCCCAATGTCAAGCACTTCCGGAATCGGGAGCGCGGCCGATGC
AAAGTGCCGATAAACATAACGATCTTTGTAGAAACCATCGGCGCAGCTATTTACCCGCAGGACATATCCA
CGCCCTCCTACATCGAAGCTGAAAGCACGAGATTCTTCGCCCTCCGAGAGCTGCATCAGGTCGGAGACGC
TGTCGAACTTTTCGATCAGAAACTTCTCGACAGACGTCGCGGTGAGTTCAGGCTTTTTCATCACGTGCTG
ATCAGATCCGAAAATGGATATACAAGCTCCCGGGAGCTTTTTGCAAAAGCCTAGGCCTCCAAAAAAGCCT
CCCCACTACTTCTGGAATAGCTCAGAGGCAGAGGCGGCCTCGGCCTCTGCATAAATAAAAAAAATTAGTC
AGCCATGGGGCGGAGAATGGGCGGAACTGGGCGGAGTTAGGGGCGGGATGGGCGGAGTTAGGGGCGGGAC
TATGGTTGCTGACTAATTGAGATGCATGCTTTGCATACTTCTGCCTGCTGGGGAGCCTGGGGACTTTCCA
CACCTGGTTGCTAACTAATTGAGATGCATGCTTTGCATACTTCTGCCTGCTGGAAATAACTTCGTATAGC
ATACATTATACGAACGGTACTCGAGGGG
