>Addgene plasmid #45591 | pQuantFLAG-hygro-kana | addgene partial sequence | sequence record 66565 | SV40pro-R 5'-cgggactatggttgctgact-3'
CTTCTGCCTGCTGGGGAGCCTGGGGACTTTCCACACCTGGTTGCTAACTAATTGAGATGCATGCTTTGCA
TACTTCTGCCTGCTGGAAATAACTTCGTATAGCATACATTATACGAACGGTACTCGAGGGGAAGCTTGCC
GCCGATATCACCAGCCTGTACAAGGGCGAGAATTTGTATTTTCAGGGTGAGCTCGATTACAAGGATGACG
ACGATAAGTAGACTAGTGGATCCCCTACCGTTCGTATAGCATACATTATACGAAGTTATTGATCAACCGG
ACTGTTACCAACACCCACACCCCTGTGATGAAACAAAACCCATAAATGCGCATAAAACAAGACGAGATTG
GCATGGCTTTATTTGTTTTTTCTTTTGGCGCTTGACTCAGGATTAAAAAACTGGAATGGTGAAGGTGTCA
GCAGCAGTCTTAAAATGAAACATGTTGGAGCGAACGCCCCCAAAGTTCTACAATGCATCTGAGGACTTTG
ATTGTACATTTGTTTCTTTTTTAATAGTCATTCCAAATATTGTTATAATGCATTGTTACAGGAAGTTACT
CGCCTCTGTGAAGGCAACAGCCCAGCTGGGAGGAGCCGGTACCAATTACTGGTGTTAGATGATAATTGCT
TGTCTGTAAATTATGTAACCCAACAAGTGTCTTTTTGTATCTTCCGCCTTAAAAACAAAACACACTTGAT
CCTTTTTGGTTTGTCAAGCAAGCGGGCTGTGTTCCCCAGTGATAGATGTGAATGAAGGCTTTACAGTCCC
CCACAGTCTAGGAGTAAAGTGCCAGTATGTGGGGGAGGGAGGGGCTACCTGTACACTGACTTAAGACCAG
TTCAAATAAAAGTGCACACAATAGAGGCTTGACTGGTGTTCCCAGGGGGCGCTCTTCCGCTTCCTCGCTC
ACTGACTCGCTGCGCTCGGTCGTTCGGCTGCGGCGAGCGGTATCAGCTCACTCAAAGGCGGTAATACGGT
