>Addgene plasmid #45591 | pQuantFLAG-hygro-kana | addgene partial sequence | sequence record 66567 | SV40pro_F
CAGAAGTAGTGGGGAGGCTTTTTTGGAGGCCTAGGCTTTTGCAAAAAGCTCCCGGGAGCTTGTATATCCA
TTTTCGGATCTGATCAGCACGTGATGAAAAAGCCTGAACTCACCGCGACGTCTGTCGAGAAGTTTCTGAT
CGAAAAGTTCGACAGCGTCTCCGACCTGATGCAGCTCTCGGAGGGCGAAGAATCTCGTGCTTTCAGCTTC
GATGTAGGAGGGCGTGGATATGTCCTGCGGGTAAATAGCTGCGCCGATGGTTTCTACAAAGATCGTTATG
TTTATCGGCACTTTGCATCGGCCGCGCTCCCGATTCCGGAAGTGCTTGACATTGGGGAATTCAGCGAGAG
CCTGACCTATTGCATCTCCCGCCGTGCACAGGGTGTCACGTTGCAAGACCTGCCTGAAACCGAACTGCCC
GCTGTTCTGCAGCCGGTCGCGGAGGCCATGGATGCGATCGCTGCGGCCGATCTTAGCCAGACGAGCGGGT
TCGGCCCATTCGGACCGCAAGGAATCGGTCAATACACTACATGGCGTGATTTCATATGCGCGATTGCTGA
TCCCCATGTGTATCACTGGCAAACTGTGATGGACGACACCGTCAGTGCGTCCGTCGCGCAGGCTCTCGAT
GAGCTGATGCTTTGGGCCGAGGACTGCCCCGAAGTCCGGCACCTCGTGCACGCGGATTTCGGCTCCAACA
ATGTCCTGACGGACAATGGCCGCATAACAGCGGTCATTGACTGGAGCGAGGCGATGTTCGGGGATTCCCA
ATACGAGGTCGCCAACATCTTCTTCTGGAGGCCGTGGTTGGCTTGTATGGAGCAGCAGACGCGCTACTTC
